>Addgene plasmid #82606 | pSFFV_sfCherry2(11)_TagBFP | addgene full sequence | sequence record 163477 | Addgene NGS result
CTGATACCGCTCGCCGCAGCCGAACGACCGAGCGCAGCGAGTCAGTGAGCGAGGAAGCGGAAGAGCGCCC
AATACGCAAACCGCCTCTCCCCGCGCGTTGGCCGATTCATTAATGCAGCTGTGGAATGTGTGTCAGTTAG
GGTGTGGAAAGTCCCCAGGCTCCCCAGCAGGCAGAAGTATGCAAAGCATGCATCTCAATTAGTCAGCAAC
CAGGTGTGGAAAGTCCCCAGGCTCCCCAGCAGGCAGAAGTATGCAAAGCATGCATCTCAATTAGTCAGCA
ACCATAGTCCCGCCCCTAACTCCGCCCATCCCGCCCCTAACTCCGCCCAGTTCCGCCCATTCTCCGCCCC
ATGGCTGACTAATTTTTTTTATTTATGCAGAGGCCGAGGCCGCCTCGGCCTCTGAGCTATTCCAGAAGTA
GTGAGGAGGCTTTTTTGGAGGCCTAGGCTTTTGCAAAAAGCTTGGACACAAGACAGGCTTGCGAGATATG
TTTGAGAATACCACTTTATCCCGCGTCAGGGAGAGGCAGTGCGTAAAAAGACGCGGACTCATGTGAAATA
CTGGTTTTTAGTGCGCCAGATCTCTATAATCTCGCGCAACCTATTTTCCCCTCGAACACTTTTTAAGCCG
TAGATAAACAGGCTGGGACACTTCACATGAGCGAAAAATACATCGTCACCTGGGACATGTTGCAGATCCA
TGCACGTAAACTCGCAAGCCGACTGATGCCTTCTGAACAATGGAAAGGCATTATTGCCGTAAGCCGTGGC
GGTCTGTACCGGGTGCGTTACTGGCGCGTGAACTGGGTATTCGTCATGTCGATACCGTTTGTATTTCCAG
CTACGATCACGACAACCAGCGCGAGCTTAAAGTGCTGAAACGCGCAGAAGGCGATGGCGAAGGCTTCATC
GTTATTGATGACCTGGTGGATACCGGTGGTACTGCGGTTGCGATTCGTGAAATGTATCCAAAAGCGCACT
TTGTCACCATCTTCGCAAAACCGGCTGGTCGTCCGCTGGTTGATGACTATGTTGTTGATATCCCGCAAGA
TACCTGGATTGAACAGCCGTGGGATATGGGCGTCGTATTCGTCCCGCCAATCTCCGGTCGCTAATCTTTT
CAACGCCTGGCACTGCCGGGCGTTGTTCTTTTTAACTTCAGGCGGGTTACAATAGTTTCCAGTAAGTATT
CTGGAGGCTGCATCCATGACACAGGCAAACCTGAGCGAAACCCTGTTCAAACCCCGCTTTAAACATCCTG
AAACCTCGACGCTAGTCCGCCGCTTTAATCACGGCGCACAACCGCCTGTGCAGTCGGCCCTTGATGGTAA
AACCATCCCTCACTGGTATCGCATGATTAACCGTCTGATGTGGATCTGGCGCGGCATTGACCCACGCGAA
ATCCTCGACGTCCAGGCACGTATTGTGATGAGCGATGCCGAACGTACCGACGATGATTTATACGATACGG
TGATTGGCTACCGTGGCGGCAACTGGATTTATGAGTGGGCCCCGGATCTTTGTGAAGGAACCTTACTTCT
GTGGTGTGACATAATTGGACAAACTACCTACAGAGATTTAAAGCTCTAAGGTAAATATAAAATTTTTAAG
TGTATAATGTGTTAAACTACTGATTCTAATTGTTTGTGTATTTTAGATTCCAACCTATGGAACTGATGAA
TGGGAGCAGTGGTGGAATGCCTTTAATGAGGAAAACCTGTTTTGCTCAGAAGAAATGCCATCTAGTGATG
ATGAGGCTACTGCTGACTCTCAACATTCTACTCCTCCAAAAAAGAAGAGAAAGGTAGAAGACCCCAAGGA
CTTTCCTTCAGAATTGCTAAGTTTTTTGAGTCATGCTGTGTTTAGTAATAGAACTCTTGCTTGCTTTGCT
ATTTACACCACAAAGGAAAAAGCTGCACTGCTATACAAGAAAATTATGGAAAAATATTCTGTAACCTTTA
TAAGTAGGCATAACAGTTATAATCATAACATACTGTTTTTTCTTACTCCACACAGGCATAGAGTGTCTGC
TATTAATAACTATGCTCAAAAATTGTGTACCTTTAGCTTTTTAATTTGTAAAGGGGTTAATAAGGAATAT
TTGATGTATAGTGCCTTGACTAGAGATCATAATCAGCCATACCACATTTGTAGAGGTTTTACTTGCTTTA
AAAAACCTCCCACACCTCCCCCTGAACCTGAAACATAAAATGAATGCAATTGTTGTTGTTAACTTGTTTA
TTGCAGCTTATAATGGTTACAAATAAAGCAATAGCATCACAAATTTCACAAATAAAGCATTTTTTTCACT
GCATTCTAGTTGTGGTTTGTCCAAACTCATCAATGTATCTTATCATGTCTGGATCAACTGGATAACTCAA
GCTAACCAAAATCATCCCAAACTTCCCACCCCATACCCTATTACCACTGCCAATTACCTGTGGTTTCATT
TACTCTAAACCTGTGATTCCTCTGAATTATTTTCATTTTAAAGAAATTGTATTTGTTAAATATGTACTAC
AAACTTAGTAGTTGGAAGGGCTAATTCACTCCCAAAGAAGACAAGATATCCTTGATCTGTGGATCTACCA
CACACAAGGCTACTTCCCTGATTAGCAGAACTACACACCAGGGCCAGGGGTCAGATATCCACTGACCTTT
GGATGGTGCTACAAGCTAGTACCAGTTGAGCCAGATAAGGTAGAAGAGGCCAATAAAGGAGAGAACACCA
GCTTGTTACACCCTGTGAGCCTGCATGGGATGGATGACCCGGAGAGAGAAGTGTTAGAGTGGAGGTTTGA
CAGCCGCCTAGCATTTCATCACGTGGCCCGAGAGCTGCATCCGGAGTACTTCAAGAACTGCTGATATCGA
GCTTGCTACAAGGGACTTTCCGCTGGGGACTTTCCAGGGAGGCGTGGCCTGGGCGGGACTGGGGAGTGGC
GAGCCCTCAGATCCTGCATATAAGCAGCTGCTTTTTGCCTGTACTGGGTCTCTCTGGTTAGACCAGATCT
GAGCCTGGGAGCTCTCTGGCTAACTAGGGAACCCACTGCTTAAGCCTCAATAAAGCTTGCCTTGAGTGCT
TCAAGTAGTGTGTGCCCGTCTGTTGTGTGACTCTGGTAACTAGAGATCCCTCAGACCCTTTTAGTCAGTG
TGGAAAATCTCTAGCAGTGGCGCCCGAACAGGGACTTGAAAGCGAAAGGGAAACCAGAGGAGCTCTCTCG
ACGCAGGACTCGGCTTGCTGAAGCGCGCACGGCAAGAGGCGAGGGGCGGCGACTGGTGAGTACGCCAAAA
ATTTTGACTAGCGGAGGCTAGAAGGAGAGAGATGGGTGCGAGAGCGTCAGTATTAAGCGGGGGAGAATTA
GATCGCGATGGGAAAAAATTCGGTTAAGGCCAGGGGGAAAGAAAAAATATAAATTAAAACATATAGTATG
GGCAAGCAGGGAGCTAGAACGATTCGCAGTTAATCCTGGCCTGTTAGAAACATCAGAAGGCTGTAGACAA
ATACTGGGACAGCTACAACCATCCCTTCAGACAGGATCAGAAGAACTTAGATCATTATATAATACAGTAG
CAACCCTCTATTGTGTGCATCAAAGGATAGAGATAAAAGACACCAAGGAAGCTTTAGACAAGATAGAGGA
AGAGCAAAACAAAAGTAAGACCACCGCACAGCAAGCGGCCGGCCGCTGATCTTCAGACCTGGAGGAGGAG
ATATGAGGGACAATTGGAGAAGTGAATTATATAAATATAAAGTAGTAAAAATTGAACCATTAGGAGTAGC
ACCCACCAAGGCAAAGAGAAGAGTGGTGCAGAGAGAAAAAAGAGCAGTGGGAATAGGAGCTTTGTTCCTT
GGGTTCTTGGGAGCAGCAGGAAGCACTATGGGCGCAGCGTCAATGACGCTGACGGTACAGGCCAGACAAT
TATTGTCTGGTATAGTGCAGCAGCAGAACAATTTGCTGAGGGCTATTGAGGCGCAACAGCATCTGTTGCA
ACTCACAGTCTGGGGCATCAAGCAGCTCCAGGCAAGAATCCTGGCTGTGGAAAGATACCTAAAGGATCAA
CAGCTCCTGGGGATTTGGGGTTGCTCTGGAAAACTCATTTGCACCACTGCTGTGCCTTGGAATGCTAGTT
GGAGTAATAAATCTCTGGAACAGATTTGGAATCACACGACCTGGATGGAGTGGGACAGAGAAATTAACAA
TTACACAAGCTTAATACACTCCTTAATTGAAGAATCGCAAAACCAGCAAGAAAAGAATGAACAAGAATTA
TTGGAATTAGATAAATGGGCAAGTTTGTGGAATTGGTTTAACATAACAAATTGGCTGTGGTATATAAAAT
TATTCATAATGATAGTAGGAGGCTTGGTAGGTTTAAGAATAGTTTTTGCTGTACTTTCTATAGTGAATAG
AGTTAGGCAGGGATATTCACCATTATCGTTTCAGACCCACCTCCCAACCCCGAGGGGACCCGACAGGCCC
GAAGGAATAGAAGAAGAAGGTGGAGAGAGAGACAGAGACAGATCCATTCGATTAGTGAACGGATCTCGAC
GGTATCGCCAAATGGCAGTATTCATCCACAATTTTAAAAGAAAAGGGGGGATTGGGGGGTACAGTGCAGG
GGAAAGAATAGTAGACATAATAGCAACAGACATACAAACTAAAGAATTACAAAAACAAATTACAAAAATT
CAAAATTTTCGGGTTTATTACAGGGACAGCAGAGATCCAGTTTGGATCGATAAGCTTGATATCGAATTCC
TGCAGCCCCGATAAAATAAAAGATTTTATTTAGTCTCCAGAAAAAGGGGGGAATGAAAGACCCCACCTGT
AGGTTTGGCAAGCTAGCTGCAGTAACGCCATTTTGCAAGGCATGGAAAAATACCAAACCAAGAATAGAGA
AGTTCAGATCAAGGGCGGGTACATGAAAATAGCTAACGTTGGGCCAAACAGGATATCTGCGGTGAGCAGT
TTCGGCCCCGGCCCGGGGCCAAGAACAGATGGTCACCGCAGTTTCGGCCCCGGCCCGAGGCCAAGAACAG
ATGGTCCCCAGATATGGCCCAACCCTCAGCAGTTTCTTAAGACCCATCAGATGTTTCCAGGCTCCCCCAA
GGACCTGAAATGACCCTGCGCCTTATTTGAATTAACCAATCAGCCTGCTTCTCGCTTCTGTTCGCGCGCT
TCTGCTTCCCGAGCTCTATAAAAGAGCTCACAACCCCTCACTCGGCGCGCCAGTCCTCCGACAGACTGAG
TCGCCCGGGGGGGATCTGGAGCTCTCGAGAATTCTCACGCGTCTGCAGGATATCAAGCTTGCGGTACCGC
GGGCCCGGGATCCATGTACACCATCGTGGAGCAGTACGAGAGAGCCGAGGCCAGACACAGCACCGGCGGA
GCTTCGAATCCTGCACCAGGAAGTATGAGCGAGCTGATTAAGGAGAACATGCACATGAAGCTGTACATGG
AGGGCACCGTGGACAACCATCACTTCAAGTGCACATCCGAGGGCGAAGGCAAGCCCTACGAGGGCACCCA
GACCATGAGAATCAAGGTGGTCGAGGGCGGCCCTCTCCCCTTCGCCTTCGACATCCTGGCTACTAGCTTC
CTCTACGGCAGCAAGACCTTCATCAACCACACCCAGGGCATCCCCGACTTCTTCAAGCAGTCCTTCCCTG
AGGGCTTCACATGGGAGAGAGTCACCACATACGAAGACGGGGGCGTGCTGACCGCTACCCAGGACACCAG
CCTCCAGGACGGCTGCCTCATCTACAACGTCAAGATCAGAGGGGTGAACTTCACATCCAACGGCCCTGTG
ATGCAGAAGAAAACACTCGGCTGGGAGGCCTTCACCGAGACGCTGTACCCCGCTGACGGCGGCCTGGAAG
GCAGAAACGACATGGCCCTGAAGCTCGTGGGCGGGAGCCATCTGATCGCAAACATCAAGACCACATATAG
ATCCAAGAAACCCGCTAAGAACCTCAAGATGCCTGGCGTCTACTATGTGGACTACAGACTGGAAAGAATC
AAGGAGGCCAACAACGAGACCTACGTCGAGCAGCACGAGGTGGCAGTGGCCAGATACTGCGACCTCCCTA
GCAAACTGGGGCACAAGCTTAATTAAGCGGCCGCGACTCTAGAGTCGACCTGCAGGCATGCAAGCTTGAT
ATCAAGCTTATCGATAATCAACCTCTGGATTACAAAATTTGTGAAAGATTGACTGGTATTCTTAACTATG
TTGCTCCTTTTACGCTATGTGGATACGCTGCTTTAATGCCTTTGTATCATGCTATTGCTTCCCGTATGGC
TTTCATTTTCTCCTCCTTGTATAAATCCTGGTTGCTGTCTCTTTATGAGGAGTTGTGGCCCGTTGTCAGG
CAACGTGGCGTGGTGTGCACTGTGTTTGCTGACGCAACCCCCACTGGTTGGGGCATTGCCACCACCTGTC
AGCTCCTTTCCGGGACTTTCGCTTTCCCCCTCCCTATTGCCACGGCGGAACTCATCGCCGCCTGCCTTGC
CCGCTGCTGGACAGGGGCTCGGCTGTTGGGCACTGACAATTCCGTGGTGTTGTCGGGGAAATCATCGTCC
TTTCCTTGGCTGCTCGCCTGTGTTGCCACCTGGATTCTGCGCGGGACGTCCTTCTGCTACGTCCCTTCGG
CCCTCAATCCAGCGGACCTTCCTTCCCGCGGCCTGCTGCCGGCTCTGCGGCCTCTTCCGCGTCTTCGCCT
TCGCCCTCAGACGAGTCGGATCTCCCTTTGGGCCGCCTCCCCGCATCGATACCGTCGACCTCGAGGGAAT
TAATTCGAGCTCGGTACCTTTAAGACCAATGACTTACAAGGCAGCTGTAGATCTTAGCCACTTTTTAAAA
GAAAAGGGGGGACTGGAAGGGCTAATTCACTCCCAACGAAGACAAGATCTGCTTTTTGCTTGTACTGGGT
CTCTCTGGTTAGACCAGATCTGAGCCTGGGAGCTCTCTGGCTAACTAGGGAACCCACTGCTTAAGCCTCA
ATAAAGCTTGCCTTGAGTGCTTCAAGTAGTGTGTGCCCGTCTGTTGTGTGACTCTGGTAACTAGAGATCC
CTCAGACCCTTTTAGTCAGTGTGGAAAATCTCTAGCAGCATCTAGAATTAATTCCGTGTATTCTATAGTG
TCACCTAAATCGTATGTGTATGATACATAAGGTTATGTATTAATTGTAGCCGCGTTCTAACGACAATATG
TACAAGCCTAATTGTGTAGCATCTGGCTTACTGAAGCAGACCCTATCATCTCTCTCGTAAACTGCCGTCA
GAGTCGGTTTGGTTGGACGAACCTTCTGAGTTTCTGGTAACGCCGTCCCGCACCCGGAAATGGTCAGCGA
ACCAATCAGCAGGGTCATCGCTAGCCAGATCCTCTACGCCGGACGCATCGTGGCCGGCATCACCGGCGCC
ACAGGTGCGGTTGCTGGCGCCTATATCGCCGACATCACCGATGGGGAAGATCGGGCTCGCCACTTCGGGC
TCATGAGCGCTTGTTTCGGCGTGGGTATGGTGGCAGGCCCCGTGGCCGGGGGACTGTTGGGCGCCATCTC
CTTGCATGCACCATTCCTTGCGGCGGCGGTGCTCAACGGCCTCAACCTACTACTGGGCTGCTTCCTAATG
CAGGAGTCGCATAAGGGAGAGCGTCGAATGGTGCACTCTCAGTACAATCTGCTCTGATGCCGCATAGTTA
AGCCAGCCCCGACACCCGCCAACACCCGCTGACGCGCCCTGACGGGCTTGTCTGCTCCCGGCATCCGCTT
ACAGACAAGCTGTGACCGTCTCCGGGAGCTGCATGTGTCAGAGGTTTTCACCGTCATCACCGAAACGCGC
GAGACGAAAGGGCCTCGTGATACGCCTATTTTTATAGGTTAATGTCATGATAATAATGGTTTCTTAGACG
TCAGGTGGCACTTTTCGGGGAAATGTGCGCGGAACCCCTATTTGTTTATTTTTCTAAATACATTCAAATA
TGTATCCGCTCATGAGACAATAACCCTGATAAATGCTTCAATAATATTGAAAAAGGAAGAGTATGAGTAT
TCAACATTTCCGTGTCGCCCTTATTCCCTTTTTTGCGGCATTTTGCCTTCCTGTTTTTGCTCACCCAGAA
ACGCTGGTGAAAGTAAAAGATGCTGAAGATCAGTTGGGTGCACGAGTGGGTTACATCGAACTGGATCTCA
ACAGCGGTAAGATCCTTGAGAGTTTTCGCCCCGAAGAACGTTTTCCAATGATGAGCACTTTTAAAGTTCT
GCTATGTGGCGCGGTATTATCCCGTATTGACGCCGGGCAAGAGCAACTCGGTCGCCGCATACACTATTCT
CAGAATGACTTGGTTGAGTACTCACCAGTCACAGAAAAGCATCTTACGGATGGCATGACAGTAAGAGAAT
TATGCAGTGCTGCCATAACCATGAGTGATAACACTGCGGCCAACTTACTTCTGACAACGATCGGAGGACC
GAAGGAGCTAACCGCTTTTTTGCACAACATGGGGGATCATGTAACTCGCCTTGATCGTTGGGAACCGGAG
CTGAATGAAGCCATACCAAACGACGAGCGTGACACCACGATGCCTGTAGCAATGGCAACAACGTTGCGCA
AACTATTAACTGGCGAACTACTTACTCTAGCTTCCCGGCAACAATTAATAGACTGGATGGAGGCGGATAA
AGTTGCAGGACCACTTCTGCGCTCGGCCCTTCCGGCTGGCTGGTTTATTGCTGATAAATCTGGAGCCGGT
GAGCGTGGGTCTCGCGGTATCATTGCAGCACTGGGGCCAGATGGTAAGCCCTCCCGTATCGTAGTTATCT
ACACGACGGGGAGTCAGGCAACTATGGATGAACGAAATAGACAGATCGCTGAGATAGGTGCCTCACTGAT
TAAGCATTGGTAACTGTCAGACCAAGTTTACTCATATATACTTTAGATTGATTTAAAACTTCATTTTTAA
TTTAAAAGGATCTAGGTGAAGATCCTTTTTGATAATCTCATGACCAAAATCCCTTAACGTGAGTTTTCGT
TCCACTGAGCGTCAGACCCCGTAGAAAAGATCAAAGGATCTTCTTGAGATCCTTTTTTTCTGCGCGTAAT
CTGCTGCTTGCAAACAAAAAAACCACCGCTACCAGCGGTGGTTTGTTTGCCGGATCAAGAGCTACCAACT
CTTTTTCCGAAGGTAACTGGCTTCAGCAGAGCGCAGATACCAAATACTGTTCTTCTAGTGTAGCCGTAGT
TAGGCCACCACTTCAAGAACTCTGTAGCACCGCCTACATACCTCGCTCTGCTAATCCTGTTACCAGTGGC
TGCTGCCAGTGGCGATAAGTCGTGTCTTACCGGGTTGGACTCAAGACGATAGTTACCGGATAAGGCGCAG
CGGTCGGGCTGAACGGGGGGTTCGTGCACACAGCCCAGCTTGGAGCGAACGACCTACACCGAACTGAGAT
ACCTACAGCGTGAGCTATGAGAAAGCGCCACGCTTCCCGAAGGGAGAAAGGCGGACAGGTATCCGGTAAG
CGGCAGGGTCGGAACAGGAGAGCGCACGAGGGAGCTTCCAGGGGGAAACGCCTGGTATCTTTATAGTCCT
GTCGGGTTTCGCCACCTCTGACTTGAGCGTCGATTTTTGTGATGCTCGTCAGGGGGGCGGAGCCTATGGA
AAAACGCCAGCAACGCGGCCTTTTTACGGTTCCTGGCCTTTTGCTGGCCTTTTGCTCACATGTTCTTTCC
TGCGTTATCCCCTGATTCTGTGGATAACCGTATTACCGCCTTTGAGTGAG
Features (pLannotate 1.2.2; 36 found; start..end, strand, type, name):
      1..63      +  rep_origin     RSF ori (fragment): Plasmids containing the RSF 1030 origin of replication can be propagated in E. coli cells that contain additional plasmids with compatible origins.
     65..121     +  CDS            lacI (fragment): lac repressor; lacI; The lac repressor binds to the lac operator to inhibit transcription in E. coli. This inhibition can be relieved by adding lactose or isopropyl-β-D-thiogalactopyranoside (IPTG).
    128..457     +  promoter       SV40 promoter: SV40 enhancer and early promoter
    657..776     +  CDS            gpt (fragment): XGPT_ECOLI - Also known as gpp, gxu. Experimental evidence at protein level: Swiss-Prot protein existence level 1. Purine salvage pathway enzyme that catalyzes the transfer of the ribosyl-5-phosphate group from 5-phospho-alpha-D-ribose 1- diphosphate (PRPP) to the N9 position of the 6-oxopurines guanine and xanthine to form the corresponding ribonucleotides GMP (guanosine 5'- monophosphate) and XMP (xanthosine 5'-monophosphate), with the release of PPi. To a lesser extent, also acts on hypoxanthine (PubMed:9100006, PubMed:3886014). Does not ribophosphorylate adenine (PubMed:3886014). From Esch
    776..1111    +  CDS            gpt (fragment): XGPT_ECOLI - Also known as gpp, gxu. Experimental evidence at protein level: Swiss-Prot protein existence level 1. Purine salvage pathway enzyme that catalyzes the transfer of the ribosyl-5-phosphate group from 5-phospho-alpha-D-ribose 1- diphosphate (PRPP) to the N9 position of the 6-oxopurines guanine and xanthine to form the corresponding ribonucleotides GMP (guanosine 5'- monophosphate) and XMP (xanthosine 5'-monophosphate), with the release of PPi. To a lesser extent, also acts on hypoxanthine (PubMed:9100006, PubMed:3886014). Does not ribophosphorylate adenine (PubMed:3886014). From Esch
   1206..1511    +  CDS            frsA (fragment): FRSA_ECOLI - Also known as yafA. Experimental evidence at protein level: Swiss-Prot protein existence level 1. Catalyzes the hydrolysis of esters (PubMed:15808744). Displays esterase activity toward pNP-butyrate (PubMed:15808744). May stimulate mixed-acid fermentation by acting as a fermentation/respiration switch that down-regulates respiration and up- regulates fermentation rates (PubMed:15169777). From Escherichia coli (strain K12).
   1515..1589    +  CDS            small t antigen (fragment): SV40 (simian virus 40) small t antigen
   1591..1656    +  intron         small t intron: SV40 (simian virus 40) small t antigen intron
   1786..1806    +  CDS            SV40 NLS: nuclear localization signal of SV40 (simian virus 40) large T antigen
   2125..2208    +  CDS            large T antigen (fragment): large T antigen from SV40 (simian virus 40)
   2231..2365    +  polyA_signal   SV40 poly(A) signal: SV40 polyadenylation signal
   2532..2861    +  CDS            nef (fragment): NEF_HV1BR - Experimental evidence at protein level: Swiss-Prot protein existence level 1. Extracellular Nef protein targets CD4(+) T-lymphocytes for apoptosis by interacting with CXCR4 surface receptors (PubMed:14990729). From Human immunodeficiency virus type 1 group M subtype B (isolate BRU/LAI) (HIV-1).
   2909..3166    +  LTR            5' LTR (truncated): truncated 5' long terminal repeat (LTR) from HIV-1
   3213..3338    +  misc_feature   HIV-1 Ψ: packaging signal of human immunodeficiency virus type 1
   3322..3660    +  CDS            HIV-1 gag (fragment): gag protein from human immunodeficiency virus 1; gag
   3835..4068    +  misc_feature   RRE: The Rev response element (RRE) of HIV-1 allows for Rev-dependent mRNA export from the nucleus to the cytoplasm.
   4445..4545    +  CDS            Rev (fragment): human immunodeficiency virus 1 (HIV-1) Rev protein; rev; enhances nuclear export of unspliced and incompletely spliced viral mRNAs
   4582..4699    +  misc_feature   cPPT/CTS: central polypurine tract and central termination sequence of HIV-1
   4736..4768    -  misc_feature   MCS (fragment): pBluescript multiple cloning site
   4852..5259    +  promoter       SFFV promoter: spleen focus-forming virus long terminal repeat (LTR) promoter
   5312..5333    +  misc_feature   MCS (fragment): multiple cloning site
   5337..5390    +  CDS            sfCherry (fragment): sfCherry is a basic (constitutively fluorescent) fluorescent protein published in 2013, derived from Discosoma sp.. It is reported to be a monomer.
   5415..6116    +  CDS            TagBFP: monomeric blue fluorescent protein mammalian codon-optimized
   6127..6157    +  misc_feature   MCS (fragment): pUC18/19 multiple cloning site
   6158..6176    +  misc_feature   MCS (fragment): pBluescript multiple cloning site
   6176..6764    +  misc_feature   WPRE: woodchuck hepatitis virus posttranscriptional regulatory element
   6765..6787    +  misc_feature   MCS (fragment): pBluescript multiple cloning site
   6804..6872    +  CDS            nef (fragment): NEF_HV1Z2 - Experimental evidence at protein level: Swiss-Prot protein existence level 1. Extracellular Nef protein targets CD4(+) T-lymphocytes for apoptosis by interacting with CXCR4 surface receptors. From Human immunodeficiency virus type 1 group M subtype D (isolate Z2/CDC-Z34) (HIV-1).
   6874..7107    +  LTR            3' LTR (ΔU3): self-inactivating 3' long terminal repeat (LTR) from HIV-1
   7132..7150    -  promoter       SP6 promoter: promoter for bacteriophage SP6 RNA polymerase
   7378..7657    +  CDS            TcR (fragment): tetracycline efflux protein; tet; confers resistance to tetracycline
   7658..7706    -  misc_feature   bom (fragment): basis of mobility region from pBR322
   7808..7843    -  CDS            rop (fragment): Rop protein, which maintains plasmids at low copy number; rop
   7938..8042    +  promoter       AmpR promoter: bla
   8043..8903    +  CDS            AmpR: β-lactamase; bla; confers resistance to ampicillin, carbenicillin, and related antibiotics
   9074..9662    +  rep_origin     ori: high-copy-number ColE1/pMB1/pBR322/pUC origin of replication
