[The description below was written by a language model from this plasmid's Addgene catalogue record and pLannotate feature annotations shown in this document.]
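Description:
pSFFV_sfCherry2(11)_TagBFP is a 9.8 kb HIV-1-based lentiviral transfer and mammalian expression plasmid built on the pHR-SFFV backbone. It is propagated in E. coli through a high-copy ColE1/pUC-type origin and selected with ampicillin (AmpR under its own bla promoter). The lentiviral region comprises a truncated 5' LTR, the Ψ packaging signal with a partial gag sequence, the Rev response element for Rev-dependent nuclear export of the genomic RNA, the cPPT/CTS element, and a self-inactivating ΔU3 3' LTR. Packaging functions must therefore be supplied in trans. Outside the viral unit the backbone carries remnants of older vectors, including an SV40 promoter followed by gpt fragments, SV40 small t intron and poly(A) sequences, and fragments of tetracycline resistance, rop and bom. These are annotated only as fragments, and the record assigns them no role.

The payload sits between the BamHI and NotI sites, downstream of the spleen focus-forming virus LTR promoter and upstream of a WPRE, which enhances transcript stability and expression. It encodes a short sfCherry-derived segment, the eleventh β-strand peptide sfCherry2(11), which carries a Gly12-to-Ala change relative to the earlier sfCherry11 variant. This peptide is fused in frame to the amino terminus of mammalian codon-optimised TagBFP. The catalogue lists the insert as 1,518 bp, whereas the annotated fusion spans only about 780 bp, which matches the difference between the listed backbone and total sizes.

The sfCherry2(11) tag is non-fluorescent alone and is expected to give red signal only when complemented by the matching sfCherry2(1-10) fragment. TagBFP could then serve as an independent blue readout of expression level, which fits the plasmid's origin in work on improved split fluorescent proteins. The record itself states only that the plasmid expresses the fusion in mammalian cells.
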