Addgene plasmid #82606: pSFFV_sfCherry2(11)_TagBFP
Purpose: Expresses sfCherry2(11) and TagBFP fusion in mammalian cells
Depositing lab: Bo Huang. Depositing organization: University of California, San Francisco (UCSF). Publication: Improved split fluorescent proteins for endogenous protein labeling. Feng S, Sekine S, Pessino V, Li H, Leonetti MD, Huang B. Nat Commun. 2017 Aug 29;8(1):370. doi: 10.1038/s41467-017-00494-8. PubMed 28851864.
Backbone
  Vector backbone: pHR-SFFV
  Backbone size w/o insert (bp): 9000
  Total vector size (bp): 9780
  Vector type: Mammalian Expression, Lentiviral
Growth in bacteria
  Bacterial resistance: Ampicillin, 100 μg/mL
  Growth temperature: 37°C
  Growth strain: NEB Stable
  Copy number: High Copy
Gene/Insert
  Gene/Insert name: sfCherry2(11)_TagBFP
  Species: Synthetic
  Insert size (bp): 1518
  Mutation: changed Gly12 to Ala in sfCherry11+
  Promoter: SFFV
  Cloning method: Restriction Enzyme; 5′ cloning site BamHI (not destroyed); 3′ cloning site NotI (not destroyed)
  Sequencing primers: 5′ GCTTCTGCTTCCCGAGCTCTA; 3′ GCAGCGTATCCACATAGCGTA
Terms and licenses: Academic/Nonprofit Terms; Industry Terms: Not Available to Industry
How to cite: pSFFV_sfCherry2(11)_TagBFP was a gift from Bo Huang (Addgene plasmid # 82606 ; http://n2t.net/addgene:82606 ; RRID:Addgene_82606)
