>Addgene plasmid #82606 | pSFFV_sfCherry2(11)_TagBFP | depositor partial sequence | sequence record 157144 | sfCherry+11_TagBFP
ATGTACACCATCGTGGAGCAGTACGAGAGAGCCGAGGCCAGACACAGCACCGGCGGAGCTTCGAATCCTG
CACCAGGAAGTATGAGCGAGCTGATTAAGGAGAACATGCACATGAAGCTGTACATGGAGGGCACCGTGGA
CAACCATCACTTCAAGTGCACATCCGAGGGCGAAGGCAAGCCCTACGAGGGCACCCAGACCATGAGAATC
AAGGTGGTCGAGGGCGGCCCTCTCCCCTTCGCCTTCGACATCCTGGCTACTAGCTTCCTCTACGGCAGCA
AGACCTTCATCAACCACACCCAGGGCATCCCCGACTTCTTCAAGCAGTCCTTCCCTGAGGGCTTCACATG
GGAGAGAGTCACCACATACGAAGACGGGGGCGTGCTGACCGCTACCCAGGACACCAGCCTCCAGGACGGC
TGCCTCATCTACAACGTCAAGATCAGAGGGGTGAACTTCACATCCAACGGCCCTGTGATGCAGAAGAAAA
CACTCGGCTGGGAGGCCTTCACCGAGACGCTGTACCCCGCTGACGGCGGCCTGGAAGGCAGAAACGACAT
GGCCCTGAAGCTCGTGGGCGGGAGCCATCTGATCGCAAACATCAAGACCACATATAGATCCAAGAAACCC
GCTAAGAACCTCAAGATGCCTGGCGTCTACTATGTGGACTACAGACTGGAAAGAATCAAGGAGGCCAACA
ACGAGACCTACGTCGAGCAGCACGAGGTGGCAGTGGCCAGATACTGCGACCTCCCTAGCAAACTGGGGCA
CAAGCTTAAT
