>Addgene plasmid #82606 | pSFFV_sfCherry2(11)_TagBFP | addgene partial sequence | sequence record 159067 | SFFVpro-F 5'-CTTCTGCTTCCCGAGCTCTA-3'
TCGGCGCGCCAGTCCTCCGACAGACTGAGTCGCCCGGGGGGGATCTGGAGCTCTCGAGAATTCTCACGCG
TCTGCAGGATATCAAGCTTGCGGTACCGCGGGCCCGGGATCCATGTACACCATCGTGGAGCAGTACGAGA
GAGCCGAGGCCAGACACAGCACCGGCGGAGCTTCGAATCCTGCACCAGGAAGTATGAGCGAGCTGATTAA
GGAGAACATGCACATGAAGCTGTACATGGAGGGCACCGTGGACAACCATCACTTCAAGTGCACATCCGAG
GGCGAAGGCAAGCCCTACGAGGGCACCCAGACCATGAGAATCAAGGTGGTCGAGGGCGGCCCTCTCCCCT
TCGCCTTCGACATCCTGGCTACTAGCTTCCTCTACGGCAGCAAGACCTTCATCAACCACACCCAGGGCAT
CCCCGACTTCTTCAAGCAGTCCTTCCCTGAGGGCTTCACATGGGAGAGAGTCACCACATACGAAGACGGG
GGCGTGCTGACCGCTACCCAGGACACCAGCCTCCAGGACGGCTGCCTCATCTACAACGTCAAGATCAGAG
GGGTGAACTTCACATCCAACGGCCCTGTGATGCAGAAGAAAACACTCGGCTGGGAGGCCTTCACCGAGAC
GCTGTACCCCGCTGACGGCGGCCTGGAAGGCAGAAACGACATGGCCCTGAAGCTCGTGGGCGGGAGCCAT
CTGATCGCAAACATCAAGACCACATATAGATCCAAGAAACCCGCTAAGAACCTCAAGATGCCTGGCGTCT
ACTATGTGGACTACAGACTGGAAAGAATCAAGGAGGCCAACAACGAGACCTACGTCGAGCAGCACGAGGT
GGCAGTGGCCAGATACTGCGACCTCCCTAGCAAACTGG
