>Addgene plasmid #82606 | pSFFV_sfCherry2(11)_TagBFP | addgene partial sequence | sequence record 159068 | WPRE-R 5'-CATAGCGTAAAAGGAGCAACA-3'
AATTTTGTAATCCAGAGGTTGATTATCGATAAGCTTGATATCAAGCTTGCATGCCTGCAGGTCGACTCTA
GAGTCGCGGCCGCTTAATTAAGCTTGTGCCCCAGTTTGCTAGGGAGGTCGCAGTATCTGGCCACTGCCAC
CTCGTGCTGCTCGACGTAGGTCTCGTTGTTGGCCTCCTTGATTCTTTCCAGTCTGTAGTCCACATAGTAG
ACGCCAGGCATCTTGAGGTTCTTAGCGGGTTTCTTGGATCTATATGTGGTCTTGATGTTTGCGATCAGAT
GGCTCCCGCCCACGAGCTTCAGGGCCATGTCGTTTCTGCCTTCCAGGCCGCCGTCAGCGGGGTACAGCGT
CTCGGTGAAGGCCTCCCAGCCGAGTGTTTTCTTCTGCATCACAGGGCCGTTGGATGTGAAGTTCACCCCT
CTGATCTTGACGTTGTAGATGAGGCAGCCGTCCTGGAGGCTGGTGTCCTGGGTAGCGGTCAGCACGCCCC
CGTCTTCGTATGTGGTGACTCTCTCCCATGTGAAGCCCTCAGGGAAGGACTGCTTGAAGAAGTCGGGGAT
GCCCTGGGTGTGGTTGATGAAGGTCTTGCTGCCGTAGAGGAAGCTAGTAGCCAGGATGTCGAAGGCGAAG
GGGAGAGGGCCGCCCTCGACCACCTTGATTCTCATGGTCTGGGTGCCCTCGTAGGGCTTGCCTTCGCCCT
CGGATGTGCACTTGAAGTGATGGTTGTCCACGGTGCCCTCCATGTACAGCTTCATGTGCATGTTCTCCTT
AATCAGCTCGCTCATACTTCCTGGTGCAGGATTCGAAGCTCCGCCGGTGCTGTGTCTG
